>Addgene plasmid #15635 | M71 TV | addgene partial sequence | sequence record 22087 | 15635 with 1121B (GCA GCT GTG GGC TTG TTC TAT GGA TCC)
GCTAGTTCCCTGGCCCAGGAGAATGTAGCTTCTGTGTTCTACACCACAGTGATCCCCATGTTCAACCCCC
TGATCTACAGCCTGAGAAACAAGGAGGTGAAGACCGCACTGGACAAAACACTGAGGAGAAAAGTCTTTTG
ATGTTTAATTAAAAATGCTGATCTTTCTTCATGTAAAAGTAAGTGGTTATGCACACCTGTATGATAACCT
CTGCAAGCTCACCCAACTCTGAACAGGAAACAGGAATCATTGCTCTCCATTGTTGGGCTCAAGGCCAATC
TCCTTGTCCTCATTCTCATCTTCTCTACCATTGGTTCTATTTATAATTACTCGATTTTAAGATAATTTTT
ATATTATTGGGTCTCTGTCCTCTATATGAGGCCAATGGTAAGCAATTTTATAATTTTTACTATTAATATT
TCATCTATTATATAATGTATTTGATCATATCCACCCCACCCTCTTCTTCTCTTTCATTATCACCCCCTAT
ATATCTACCTCCCATTTTCATGTCCTCTTTTTTTTTTAATAACCAACTGCATCCAATTAATACTGTTTAT
ATTCACATTAGTGTCTGGCCATGCATGGGAGCATGGGTAACCTACTAACAAATCTCACACAAATTCATTT
AATTAGTGGAATCTAAATTACTTCTAG
