>Addgene plasmid #15635 | M71 TV | addgene partial sequence | sequence record 22088 | 15635 with A114A (ATG GAG AGC AAT GAT TCC TG)
TGCAGAGGTTATCATACAGGTGTGCATAACCACTTACTTTTACATGAAGAAAGATCAGCATTTTTAATTA
AACATCAAAAGACTTTTCTCCTCAGTGTTTTGTCCAGTGCGGTCTTCACCTCCTTGTTTCTCAGGCTGTA
GATCAGGGGGTTGAACATGGGGATCACTGTGGTGTAGAACACAGAAGCTACATTCTCCTGGGCCAGGGAA
CTAGCTGTAGAAGGCTTTAAGTACATGAATGCTGTGGATCCATAGAACAAGCCCACAGCTGCAAAGTGGG
AGCTGCAGGTGCTGAAGGCTTTGGACCTGCCCTCATTGGAGCTGATGCGAAGGATGCTGGACAGGATGAA
TGCATAGGAAATGAGTACGGTTAAGCTTGTGACGATAATGTCAAATCCAGCTAAAAAGAAGACAGCCATT
TCTACATCATAGGTACTAGAGCAAGAGAGCTTCATGAGGGGGAGGATGTCACAGAAGTAGTGGCTGATGA
GGTCCTCACAATAGTTTAATTTCAACATGAGGCCAGTCTCAATTGCTGAACCGATGAGTCCTACGGCATA
GACAAAAGCCACCAGCAGAGAGCAGAGGGCAGGAGACATGATGATGTTATAAAGCAAGGGTTGACAGATG
GCCACATAGCGGTCATAGGCCATCACAGTGAGCATGTAACACTCAGCAATGACGAAAA
