[The description below was written by a language model from this plasmid's Addgene catalogue record.]
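Description:
M71 TV is a gene-targeting vector built in the pBS (pBluescript-type) cloning backbone, a roughly 3 kb high-copy bacterial plasmid that is propagated in E. coli under ampicillin selection. Into this backbone a mouse genomic insert of about 9 kb, recorded simply as the "M71 Targeting Vector", was introduced by restriction enzyme cloning, giving a construct of about 12 kb in total. The insert is flanked by the standard M13 forward and reverse priming sites of the backbone, which are listed for sequencing into either end.

M71 is a mouse odorant receptor gene, and the associated study concerns how olfactory sensory neuron axons are sorted into glomeruli in the mouse olfactory bulb. A targeting vector of this kind generally carries homology arms from the genomic locus so that engineered changes can be placed at the endogenous gene by homologous recombination in mouse embryonic stem cells, allowing the receptor locus to be modified or tagged in its native context. However, the record gives no feature table and does not state the internal layout of the insert: the extent of the homology arms, any mammalian selection cassette, recombinase sites, reporters or markers, and any changes to the coding sequence are not described. It may serve as a base vector into which locus modifications are cloned, but this is not specified. The backbone supplies only bacterial propagation functions, and no mammalian promoter or expression element is recorded outside whatever the genomic fragment contains.
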