Addgene plasmid #15635: M71 TV
Depositing lab: Peter Mombaerts. Depositing organization: Rockefeller University. Publication: A contextual model for axonal sorting into glomeruli in the mouse olfactory system. Feinstein P, Mombaerts P. Cell. 2004 Jun 11. 117(6):817-31. 10.1016/j.cell.2004.05.011 PubMed 15186781.
Backbone
  Vector backbone: pBS
  Backbone size w/o insert (bp): 3000
  Vector type: high copy number
Growth in bacteria
  Bacterial resistance: Ampicillin, 100 μg/mL
  Growth temperature: 37°C
  Growth strain: DH5alpha
  Copy number: High Copy
Gene/Insert
  Gene/Insert name: M71 Targeting Vector
  Species: M. musculus (mouse)
  Insert size (bp): 9000
  Cloning method: Restriction Enzyme
  Sequencing primers: 5′ M13; 3′ reverse
Terms and licenses: Academic/Nonprofit Terms; Industry Terms: Not Available to Industry
How to cite: M71 TV was a gift from Peter Mombaerts (Addgene plasmid # 15635 ; http://n2t.net/addgene:15635 ; RRID:Addgene_15635)
